Addgene plasmid #107971: pBabe-CD44v7
Purpose: expression of CD44 variant
Depositing lab: Georg Weber. Depositing organization: University of Cincinnati.
Backbone
  Vector backbone: pBabe
  Vector type: Mammalian Expression, Retroviral
Growth in bacteria
  Bacterial resistance: Ampicillin, 100 μg/mL
  Growth temperature: 37°C
  Growth strain: NEB Stable
  Copy number: High Copy
Gene/Insert
  Gene/Insert name: mCD44v7
  Species: M. musculus (mouse)
  Mutation: splice variant; see Depositor Comments below
  GenBank ID: XM_006498649.2
  Entrez Gene: Cd44 (a.k.a. HERMES, Ly-24, Pgp-1)
  Cloning method: Unknown
  Sequencing primers: 5′ Unknown
Terms and licenses: Academic/Nonprofit Terms; Industry Terms: Not Available to Industry
Depositor comments: Addgene NGS results identified P22del H23del, S196G, H321Y, and G334S variants compared to the NCBI reference. These are polymorphisms that should not affect plasmid function according to the depositing lab.
How to cite: pBabe-CD44v7 was a gift from Georg Weber (Addgene plasmid # 107971 ; http://n2t.net/addgene:107971 ; RRID:Addgene_107971)
