[The description below was written by a language model from this plasmid's Addgene catalogue record and pLannotate feature annotations shown in this document.]
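Description:
pBabe-CD44v7 is a Moloney murine leukemia virus (MMLV)-based retroviral vector for mammalian expression of a mouse CD44 splice variant, catalogued on the pBabe backbone. It is maintained in E. coli through a high-copy ColE1/pUC-type origin and selected with ampicillin via the β-lactamase gene. The annotated sequence (about 8 kb) shows the usual retroviral architecture. A 5′ MMLV LTR spans the plasmid origin and is followed by the Ψ packaging signal, a truncated gag segment lacking its start codon, and a pol region carrying the splice acceptor. A 3′ MMLV LTR closes the proviral unit. These elements allow the transcript to be packaged into virions when gag, pol and env are supplied in trans by a packaging cell line, and then integrated into target cell genomes. No separate internal promoter is annotated, so expression appears to be driven by the 5′ LTR.

The payload is the Cd44 coding sequence (mCD44v7), encoding a variant isoform of the cell-surface adhesion receptor that binds hyaluronan and other extracellular matrix components. Although the annotation tool matched it to the rat protein, the record gives the species as mouse. Downstream lie an EMCV IRES and EGFP, forming a bicistronic cassette in which green fluorescence marks transduced cells that express the CD44 transcript. No mammalian drug-resistance marker is annotated, so EGFP seems to be the only means of identifying or sorting transduced cells. Sequencing found a two-residue deletion and three substitutions relative to the reference, which the depositing lab regards as polymorphisms that do not affect function. The stated purpose is simply expression of the CD44 variant; the cloning method is not recorded.
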