Features (pLannotate 1.2.2; 15 found; start..end, strand, type, name):
    257..614     +  misc_feature   MMLV Ψ: packaging signal of Moloney murine leukemia virus (MMLV)
    679..1095    +  CDS            gag (truncated): truncated Moloney murine leukemia virus (MMLV) gag gene lacking the start codon
   1105..1479    +  misc_feature   pol region: Moloney murine leukemia virus (MMLV) pol region containing the splice acceptor site
   1528..1548    +  misc_feature   MCS (fragment): pBluescript multiple cloning site
   1568..3181    +  CDS            Cd44: CD44_RAT - Experimental evidence at protein level: Swiss-Prot protein existence level 1. Cell-surface receptor that plays a role in cell-cell interactions, cell adhesion and migration, helping them to sense and respond to changes in the tissue microenvironment. Participates thereby in a wide variety of cellular functions including the activation, recirculation and homing of T-lymphocytes, hematopoiesis, inflammation and response to bacterial infection. Engages, through its ectodomain, extracellular matrix components such as hyaluronan/HA, collagen, growth factors, cytokines or proteases and se
   3345..3807    +  misc_feature   IRES: internal ribosome entry site (IRES) of the encephalomyocarditis virus (EMCV)
   3821..4540    +  CDS            EGFP: the original enhanced GFP (Yang et al., 1996) mammalian codon-optimized
   4604..4725    +  LTR            3' LTR (ΔU3) (fragment): self-inactivating 3' long terminal repeat (LTR) from Moloney murine leukemia virus
   4726..5195    +  LTR            LTR: long terminal repeat from Moloney murine leukemia virus
   5261..5313    -  CDS            lacI (fragment): lac repressor; lacI; The lac repressor binds to the lac operator to inhibit transcription in E. coli. This inhibition can be relieved by adding lactose or isopropyl-β-D-thiogalactopyranoside (IPTG).
   5496..6084    -  rep_origin     ori: high-copy-number ColE1/pMB1/pBR322/pUC origin of replication
   6155..6207    +  promoter       AmpR promoter (fragment): bla
   6208..7068    +  CDS            AmpR: β-lactamase; bla; confers resistance to ampicillin, carbenicillin, and related antibiotics
   7154..7213    -  promoter       AmpR promoter (fragment): bla
   7630..194     +  LTR            LTR (across the origin): long terminal repeat from Moloney murine leukemia virus
>Addgene plasmid #107971 | pBabe-CD44v7 | addgene full sequence | sequence record 212867 | Addgene NGS Result
GCTTCTGCTCCCCGAGCTCAATAAAAGAGCCCACAACCCCTCACTCGGCGCGCCAGTCCTCCGATTGACT
GAGTCGCCCGGGTACCCGTGTATCCAATAAACCCTCTTGCAGTTGCATCCGACTTGTGGTCTCGCTGTTC
CTTGGGAGGGTCTCCTCTGAGTGATTGACTACCCGTCAGCGGGGGTCTTTCATTTGGGGGCTCGTCCGGG
ATCGGGAGACCCCTGCCCAGGGACCACCGACCCACCACCGGGAGGTAAGCTGGCCAGCAACTTATCTGTG
TCTGTCCGATTGTCTAGTGTCTATGACTGATTTTATGCGCCTGCGTCGGTACTAGTTAGCTAACTAGCTC
TGTATCTGGCGGACCCGTGGTGGAACTGACGAGTTCGGAACACCCGGCCGCAACCCTGGGAGACGTCCCA
GGGACTTCGGGGGCCGTTTTTGTGGCCCGACCTGAGTCCAAAAATCCCGATCGTTTTGGACTCTTTGGTG
CACCCCCCTTAGAGGAGGGATATGTGGTTCTGGTAGGAGACGAGAACCTAAAACAGTTCCCGCCTCCGTC
TGAATTTTTGCTTTCGGTTTGGGACCGAAGCCGCGCCGCGCGTCTTGTCTGCTGCAGCATCGTTCTGTGT
TGTCTCTGTCTGACTGTGTTTCTGTATTTGTCTGAAAATATGGGCCCGGGCCAGACTGTTACCACTCCCT
TAAGTTTGACCTTAGGTCACTGGAAAGATGTCGAGCGGATCGCTCACAACCAGTCGGTAGATGTCAAGAA
GAGACGTTGGGTTACCTTCTGCTCTGCAGAATGGCCAACCTTTAACGTCGGATGGCCGCGAGACGGCACC
TTTAACCGAGACCTCATCACCCAGGTTAAGATCAAGGTCTTTTCACCTGGCCCGCATGGACACCCAGACC
AGGTCCCCTACATCGTGACCTGGGAAGCCTTGGCTTTTGACCCCCCTCCCTGGGTCAAGCCCTTTGTACA
CCCTAAGCCTCCGCCTCCTCTTCCTCCATCCGCCCCGTCTCTCCCCCTTGAACCTCCTCGTTCGACCCCG
CCTCGATCCTCCCTTTATCCAGCCCTCACTCCTTCTCTAGGCGCCCCCATATGGCCATATGAGATCTTAT
ATGGGGCACCCCCGCCCCTTGTAAACTTCCCTGACCCTGACATGACAAGAGTTACTAACAGCCCCTCTCT
CCAAGCTCACTTACAGGCTCTCTACTTAGTCCAGCACGAAGTCTGGAGACCTCTGGCGGCAGCCTACCAA
GAACAACTGGACCGACCGGTGGTACCTCACCCTTACCGAGTCGGCGACACAGTGTGGGTCCGCCGACACC
AGACTAAGAACCTAGAACCTCGCTGGAAAGGACCTTACACAGTCCTGCTGACCACCCCCACCGCCCTCAA
AGTAGACGGCATCGCAGCTTGGATACACGCCGCCCACGTGAAGGCTGCCGACCCCGGGGGTGGACCATCC
TCTAGACTGCCGGATCCATTTAAATTCGAATTCCTGCAGGCCTCGAGGGCCGGCGCGCCGCGGTGGCGGC
CGCTCTAGCCCCTCGCTCGCCCACGCCATGGACAAGTTTTGGTGGCACACAGCTTGGGGACTTTGCCTCT
TGCAGTTGAGCCTGGCACATCAGCAGATCGATTTGAATGTAACCTGCCGCTACGCAGGTGTATTCCATGT
GGAGAAAAATGGCCGCTACAGTATCTCCCGGACTGAGGCAGCTGACCTCTGCCAGGCTTTCAACAGTACC
TTACCCACCATGGACCAAATGAAGTTGGCCCTGAGCAAGGGTTTTGAAACATGCAGGTATGGGTTCATAG
AAGGAAATGTGGTAATTCCGAGGATTCATCCCAACGCTATCTGTGCAGCCAACCACACAGGAGTATATAT
CCTCGTCACGTCCAACACCTCCCACTATGACACATATTGCTTCAATGCCTCAGCCCCTCCTGAAGAAGAC
TGTACATCAGTCACAGACCTACCCAATTCCTTCGATGGACCCGTTACCATAACTATTGTCAACCGTGATG
GTACACGCTACAGCAAGAAGGGCGAGTATAGAACACACCAAGAAGACATCGATGCTTCAAACATTATAGA
TGACGATGTCAGCAGCGGCTCCACCATCGAGAAGAGCACCCCAGAAGGCTACATTTTGCACACCTACCTT
CCTACTGAACAGCCTACTGGAGATCAGGATGACTCCTTCTTTATCCGGAGCACCTTGGCCACCACTTCGG
CCCACAACAACCATCCAAGTCAAAGAATAACAACACAGAGTCAAGAGGATGTTTCCTGGACAGATTTCTT
CGACCCAATCTCACATCCAATGGGACAAGGTCATCAAACAGAAAGCAAGGATACAGACTCCAGTCATAGT
ACAACCCTTCAGCCTACTGCAGCTCCAAATACCCATTTGGTGGAAGACTTGAACAGGACAGGACCACTTT
CAGTGACAACTCCACAGAGTCATTCTCAGAACTTCTCTACATTACATGGAGAGCCGGAAGAAGACGAAAA
CTATCCAACAACTTCTATTCTGCCATCTAGCACTAAGAGCAGCGCTAAAGATGCAAGAAGAGGTGGAAGT
CTTCCCACAGATACAACTACTTCTGTAGAAGGCTACACCTTTCAATACCCAGACACAATGGAAAATGGGA
CTCTCTTCCCAGTGACCCCTGCTAAAACTGAGGTCTTTGGAGAAACTGAAGTGACTCTTGCTACTGACTC
CAACGTTAATGTTGATGGCTCCTTACCAGGAGATCGAGACTCATCCAAGGACTCCAGGGGGAGTTCCCGC
ACTGTGACTCATGGATCCGAATTAGCTGGACACTCAAGTGCGAACCAGGACAGTGGAGTGACCACAACTT
CTGGTCCTATGAGGAGACCTCAGATTCCAGAATGGCTCATCATCTTGGCATCTCTCCTGGCACTGGCTCT
GATTCTTGCCGTCTGCATCGCGGTCAATAGTAGGAGAAGGTGTGGGCAGAAGAAAAAGCTGGTGATCAAC
GGTGGCAATGGGACAGTGGAAGACAGGAAACCCAGTGAGCTCAACGGGGAGGCCAGCAAGTCTCAGGAAA
TGGTGCATTTGGTGAACAAGGAACCATCAGAGACCCCAGACCAGTGTATGACAGCTGACGAGACCCGGAA
TCTGCAGAGTGTGGACATGAAGATTGGGGTGTAGTGCCTGGGCCGAACCAGGGGCGGATCCCCCGTAAAT
TCCGCCCCCCCCCCCCCTCTCCCTCCCCCCCCCCTAACGTTACTGGCCGAAGCCGCTTGGAATAAGGCCG
GTGTGCGTTTGTCTATATGTTATTTTCCACCATATTGCCGTCTTTTGGCAATGTGAGGGCCCGGAAACCT
GGCCCTGTCTTCTTGACGAGCATTCCTAGGGGTCTTTCCCCTCTCGCCAAAGGAATGCAAGGTCTGTTGA
ATGTCGTGAAGGAAGCAGTTCCTCTGGAAGCTTCTTGAAGACAAACAACGTCTGTAGCGACCCTTTGCAG
GCAGCGGAACCCCCCACCTGGCGACAGGTGCCTCTGCGGCCAAAAGCCACGTGTATAAGATACACCTGCA
AAGGCGGCACAACCCCAGTGCCACGTTGTGAGTTGGATAGTTGTGGAAAGAGTCAAATGGCTCTCCTCAA
GCGTATTCAACAAGGGGCTGAAGGATGCCCAGAAGGTACCCCATTGTATGGGATCTGATCTGGGGCCTCG
GTGCACATGCTTTACATGTGTTTAGTCGAGGTTAAAAAAACGTCTAGGCCCCCCGAACCACGGGGACGTG
GTTTTCCTTTGAAAAACACGATGATAATATGGCCACAACCATGGTGAGCAAGGGCGAGGAGCTGTTCACC
GGGGTGGTGCCCATCCTGGTCGAGCTGGACGGCGACGTAAACGGCCACAAGTTCAGCGTGTCCGGCGAGG
GCGAGGGCGATGCCACCTACGGCAAGCTGACCCTGAAGTTCATCTGCACCACCGGCAAGCTGCCCGTGCC
CTGGCCCACCCTCGTGACCACCCTGACCTACGGCGTGCAGTGCTTCAGCCGCTACCCCGACCACATGAAG
CAGCACGACTTCTTCAAGTCCGCCATGCCCGAAGGCTACGTCCAGGAGCGCACCATCTTCTTCAAGGACG
ACGGCAACTACAAGACCCGCGCCGAGGTGAAGTTCGAGGGCGACACCCTGGTGAACCGCATCGAGCTGAA
GGGCATCGACTTCAAGGAGGACGGCAACATCCTGGGGCACAAGCTGGAGTACAACTACAACAGCCACAAC
GTCTATATCATGGCCGACAAGCAGAAGAACGGCATCAAGGTGAACTTCAAGATCCGCCACAACATCGAGG
ACGGCAGCGTGCAGCTCGCCGACCACTACCAGCAGAACACCCCCATCGGCGACGGCCCCGTGCTGCTGCC
CGACAACCACTACCTGAGCACCCAGTCCGCCCTGAGCAAAGACCCCAACGAGAAGCGCGATCACATGGTC
CTGCTGGAGTTCGTGACCGCCGCCGGGATCACTCTCGGCATGGACGAGCTGTACAAGTAAAGCGCCAGCA
CAGTGGTCGACGATAAAATAAAAGATTTTATTTAGTCTCCAGAAAAAGGGGGGAATGAAAGACCCCACCT
GTAGGTTTGGCAAGCTAGCTTAAGTAACGCCATTTTGCAAGGCATGGAAAAATACATAACTGAGAATAGA
GAAGTTCAGATCAAGGTCAGGAACAGATGGAACAGCTGAATATGGGCCAAACAGGATATCTGTGGTAAGC
AGTTCCTGCCCCGGCTCAGGGCCAAGAACAGATGGAACAGCTGAATATGGGCCAAACAGGATATCTGTGG
TAAGCAGTTCCTGCCCCGGCTCAGGGCCAAGAACAGATGGTCCCCAGATGCGGTCCAGCCCTCAGCAGTT
TCTAGAGAACCATCAGATGTTTCCAGGGTGCCCCAAGGACCTGAAATGACCCTGTGCCTTATTTGAACTA
ACCAATCAGTTCGCTTCTCGCTTCTGTTCGCGCGCTTCTGCTCCCCGAGCTCAATAAAAGAGCCCACAAC
CCCTCACTCGGGGCGCCAGTCCTCCGATTGACTGAGTCGCCCGGGTACCCGTGTATCCAATAAACCCTCT
TGCAGTTGCATCCGACTTGTGGTCTCGCTGTTCCTTGGGAGGGTCTCCTCTGAGTGATTGACTACCCGTC
AGCGGGGGTCTTTCACATGCAGCATGTATCAAAATTAATTTGGTTTTTTTTCTTAAGTATTTACATTAAA
TGGCCATAGTTGCATTAATGAATCGGCCAACGCGCGGGGAGAGGCGGTTTGCGTATTGGGCGCTCTTCCG
CTTCCTCGCTCACTGACTCGCTGCGCTCGGTCGTTCGGCTGCGGCGAGCGGTATCAGCTCACTCAAAGGC
GGTAATACGGTTATCCACAGAATCAGGGGATAACGCAGGAAAGAACATGTGAGCAAAAGGCCAGCAAAAG
GCCAGGAACCGTAAAAAGGCCGCGTTGCTGGCGTTTTTCCATAGGCTCCGCCCCCCTGACGAGCATCACA
AAAATCGACGCTCAAGTCAGAGGTGGCGAAACCCGACAGGACTATAAAGATACCAGGCGTTTCCCCCTGG
AAGCTCCCTCGTGCGCTCTCCTGTTCCGACCCTGCCGCTTACCGGATACCTGTCCGCCTTTCTCCCTTCG
GGAAGCGTGGCGCTTTCTCATAGCTCACGCTGTAGGTATCTCAGTTCGGTGTAGGTCGTTCGCTCCAAGC
TGGGCTGTGTGCACGAACCCCCCGTTCAGCCCGACCGCTGCGCCTTATCCGGTAACTATCGTCTTGAGTC
CAACCCGGTAAGACACGACTTATCGCCACTGGCAGCAGCCACTGGTAACAGGATTAGCAGAGCGAGGTAT
GTAGGCGGTGCTACAGAGTTCTTGAAGTGGTGGCCTAACTACGGCTACACTAGAAGAACAGTATTTGGTA
TCTGCGCTCTGCTGAAGCCAGTTACCTTCGGAAAAAGAGTTGGTAGCTCTTGATCCGGCAAACAAACCAC
CGCTGGTAGCGGTGGTTTTTTTGTTTGCAAGCAGCAGATTACGCGCAGAAAAAAAGGATCTCAAGAAGAT
CCTTTGATCTTTTCTACGGGGTCTGACGCTCAGTGGAACGAAAACTCACGTTAAGGGATTTTGGTCATGA
GACAATAACCCTGATAAATGCTTCAATAATATTGAAAAAGGAAGAGTATGAGTATTCAACATTTCCGTGT
CGCCCTTATTCCCTTTTTTGCGGCATTTTGCCTTCCTGTTTTTGCTCACCCAGAAACGCTGGTGAAAGTA
AAAGATGCTGAAGATCAGTTGGGTGCACGAGTGGGTTACATCGAACTGGATCTCAACAGCGGTAAGATCC
TTGAGAGTTTTCGCCCCGAAGAACGTTTTCCAATGATGAGCACTTTTAAAGTTCTGCTATGTGGCGCGGT
ATTATCCCGTATTGACGCCGGGCAAGAGCAACTCGGTCGCCGCATACACTATTCTCAGAATGACTTGGTT
GAGTACTCACCAGTCACAGAAAAGCATCTTACGGATGGCATGACAGTAAGAGAATTATGCAGTGCTGCCA
TAACCATGAGTGATAACACTGCGGCCAACTTACTTCTGACAACGATCGGAGGACCGAAGGAGCTAACCGC
TTTTTTGCACAACATGGGGGATCATGTAACTCGCCTTGATCGTTGGGAACCGGAGCTGAATGAAGCCATA
CCAAACGACGAGCGTGACACCACGATGCCTGTAGCAATGGCAACAACGTTGCGCAAACTATTAACTGGCG
AACTACTTACTCTAGCTTCCCGGCAACAATTAATAGACTGGATGGAGGCGGATAAAGTTGCAGGACCACT
TCTGCGCTCGGCCCTTCCGGCTGGCTGGTTTATTGCTGATAAATCTGGAGCCGGTGAGCGTGGGTCTCGC
GGTATCATTGCAGCACTGGGGCCAGATGGTAAGCCCTCCCGTATCGTAGTTATCTACACGACGGGGAGTC
AGGCAACTATGGATGAACGAAATAGACAGATCGCTGAGATAGGTGCCTCACTGATTAAGCATTGGTAACT
GTCAGACCAAGTTTACTCATATATACTTTAGATTGATTTGCGGCCGGCCGCAAAAGGATCTAGGTGAAGA
TCCTTTTTGATAATCTCATGAGCGGATACATATTTGAATGTATTTAGAAAAATAAACAAATAGGGGTTCC
GCGCACATTTCCCCGAAAAGTGCCACCAGCTTTGCTCTTAGGAGTTTCCTAATACATCCCAAACTCAAAT
ATATAAAGCATTTGACTTGTTCTATGCCCTAGGGGGCGGGGGGAAGCTAAGCCAGCTTTTTTTAACATTT
AAAATGTTAATTCCATTTTAAATGCACAGATGTTTTTATTTCATAAGGGTTTCAATGTGCATGAATGCTG
CAATATTCCTGTTACCAAAGCTAGTATAAATAAAAATAGATAAACGTGGAAATTACTTAGAGTTTCTGTC
ATTAACGTTTCCTTCCTCAGTTGACAACATAAATGCGCTGCTGAGAAGCCAGTTTGCATCTGTCAGGATC
AATTTCCCATTATGCCAGTCATATTAATTACTAGTCAATTAGTTGATTTTTATTTTTGACATATACATGT
GAAAGACCCCACCTGTAGGTTTGGCAAGCTAGCTTAAGTAACGCCATTTTGCAAGGCATGGAAAAATACA
TAACTGAGAATAGAAAAGTTCAGATCAAGGTCAGGAACAGATGGAACAGCTGAATATGGGCCAAACAGGA
TATCTGTGGTAAGCAGTTCCTGCCCCGGCTCAGGGCCAAGAACAGATGGAACAGCTGAATATGGGCCAAA
CAGGATATCTGTGGTAAGCAGTTCCTGCCCCGGCTCAGGGCCAAGAACAGATGGTCCCCAGATGCGGTCC
AGCCCTCAGCAGTTTCTAGAGAACCATCAGATGTTTCCAGGGTGCCCCAAGGACCTGAAATGACCCTGTG
CCTTATTTGAACTAACCAATCAGTTCGCTTCTCGCTTCTGTTCGCGC
